Addgene plasmid #21950: pCMV4-BlaM-Vpr
Depositing lab: Warner Greene. Depositing organization: J. David Gladstone Institutes. Publication: A sensitive and specific enzyme-based assay detecting HIV-1 virion fusion in primary T lymphocytes. Cavrois M, De Noronha C, Greene WC. Nat Biotechnol. 2002 Nov . 20(11):1151-4. 10.1038/nbt745 PubMed 12355096.
Backbone
  Vector backbone: pCMV4
  Backbone manufacturer: Andersson,S. et al, J. Biol. Chem. 264 (14), 8222-8229 (1989)
  Backbone size w/o insert (bp): 4874
  Vector type: Mammalian Expression
Growth in bacteria
  Bacterial resistance: Ampicillin, 100 μg/mL
  Growth temperature: 37°C
  Growth strain: DH5alpha
  Copy number: High Copy
Gene/Insert
  Gene/Insert name: BlaM-Vpr
  Species: Fusion of BlaM and HIV-1 Vpr
  Insert size (bp): 1100
  Entrez Gene: vpr (a.k.a. HIV1gp4)
  Cloning method: Restriction Enzyme; 5′ cloning site HindIII (unknown if destroyed); 3′ cloning site HindIII (unknown if destroyed)
  Sequencing primers: 5′ CMV forward: cgcaaatgggcggtaggcgtg; 3′ hGH-pA-R
Terms and licenses: Academic/Nonprofit Terms; Industry Terms: Not Available to Industry
How to cite: pCMV4-BlaM-Vpr was a gift from Warner Greene (Addgene plasmid # 21950 ; http://n2t.net/addgene:21950 ; RRID:Addgene_21950)
