[The description below was written by a language model from this plasmid's Addgene catalogue record.]
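Description:
pCMV4-BlaM-Vpr is a mammalian expression plasmid built on the pCMV4 backbone (about 4.9 kb without insert). It is maintained in E. coli as a high-copy plasmid under ampicillin selection. The record lists no mammalian selection marker and includes no feature table, so the regulatory elements are not itemised. The listed sequencing primers, a CMV forward primer and a reverse primer in the human growth hormone polyadenylation region, indicate that the insert lies between a cytomegalovirus immediate-early promoter and an hGH polyadenylation signal, as the backbone name also suggests.

The insert is roughly 1.1 kb and encodes a fusion of β-lactamase (BlaM) with the HIV-1 accessory protein Vpr. It was cloned using HindIII at both ends, and whether those sites survive is not recorded. Vpr is naturally packaged into budding HIV-1 particles, so it serves here as a carrier that brings the enzyme into virions when the plasmid is expressed in virus-producing cells. The associated publication describes an enzyme-based assay for HIV-1 virion fusion in primary T lymphocytes. In this type of assay, virions carrying BlaM-Vpr release the enzyme into the cytoplasm of a target cell only after the viral and cellular membranes fuse. There it cleaves a fluorescent β-lactam substrate preloaded into the cells, giving a change in fluorescence that marks the cells in which fusion occurred. The plasmid is therefore typically used to generate reporter virions for measuring viral entry separately from later steps of infection.
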