>Addgene plasmid #21950 | pCMV4-BlaM-Vpr | addgene partial sequence | sequence record 27690 | 21950 with hGH-pA-R
GTCTTCCACTTGCCCCTTGCTCCATACCACCCCCCTCCACCCCATAATATTATAGAAGGACACCTAGTCA
GACAAAATGATGCAACTTAATTTTATTAGGACAAGGCTGGTGGGCACTGGAGTGGCAACTTCCAGGGCCA
GGAGAGGCACTGGGGAGGGGTCACAGGGATGCCACCCGGGATCCTCTAGATCTAGGATCTACTGGCTCCA
TTTCTTGCTCTCCTCTGTCGAGTAACGCCTATTCTGCTATGTCGACACCCAATTCTGAAATGGATAAACA
GCAGTTGTTGCAGAATTCTTATTATGGCTTCCACTCCTGCCCAAGTATCCCCGTAAGTTTCATAGATATG
TTGTCCTAAGTTATGGAGCCATATCCTAGGAAAATGTCTAACAGCTTCACTCTTAAGTTCCTCTAAAAGC
TCTAGTGTCCATTCATTGTATGGCTCCCTCTGTGGCCCTTGGTCTTCTGGGGCTTGTTCAAGCTTGCCAC
CACCACCACCCCAATGCTTAATCAGTGAGGCACCTATCTCAGCGATCTGTCTATTTCGTTCATCCATAGT
TGCCTGACTCCCCGTCGTGTAGATAACTACGATACGGGAGGGCTTACCATCTGGCCCCAGTGCTGCAATG
ATACCGCGAGACCCACGCTCACCGGCTCCAGATTTATCAGCAATAAACCAGCCAGCCGGAAGGGCCGAGC
GCANAAGTGGTCCTGCAACTTTATCCGCCTCCATCCAGTCTATTAATTGTTGCCGGGAAGCTAGAGTAA
