>Addgene plasmid #21950 | pCMV4-BlaM-Vpr | addgene partial sequence | sequence record 27691 | 21950 with hGH-pA-R
ACTTGCCCCTTGCTCCATACCACCCCCCTCCACCCCATAATATTATAGAAGGACACCTAGTCAGACAAAA
TGATGCAACTTAATTTTATTAGGACAAGGCTGGTGGGCACTGGAGTGGCAACTTCCAGGGCCAGGAGAGG
CACTGGGGAGGGGTCACAGGGATGCCACCCGGGATCCTCTAGATCTAGGATCTACTGGCTCCATTTCTTG
CTCTCCTCTGTCGAGTAACGCCTATTCTGCTATGTCGACACCCAATTCTGAAATGGATAAACAGCAGTTG
TTGCAGAATTCTTATTATGGCTTCCACTCCTGCCCAAGTATCCCCGTAAGTTTCATAGATATGTTGTCCT
AAGTTATGGAGCCATATCCTAGGAAAATGTCTAACAGCTTCACTCTTAAGTTCCTCTAAAAGCTCTAGTG
TCCATTCATTGTATGGCTCCCTCTGTGGCCCTTGGTCTTCTGGGGCTTGTTCAAGCTTGCCACCACCACC
ACCCCAATGCTTAATCAGTGAGGCACCTATCTCAGCGATCTGTCTATTTCGTTCATCCATAGTTGCCTGA
CTCCCCGTCGTGTAGATAACTACGATACGGGAGGGCTTACCATCTGGCCCCAGTGCTGCAATGATACCGC
GAGACCCACGCTCACCGGCTCCAGATTTATCAGCAATAAACCAGCCAGCCGGAA
