>Addgene plasmid #21950 | pCMV4-BlaM-Vpr | addgene partial sequence | sequence record 27692 | 21950 with CMV-F
GAGCTCGTTTAGTGAACCGTCAGAATTGTTTTTATTTTTAATTTTCTTTCAAATACTTCCATCGAATTCA
GATCTGGTACCACGCGTGGGATGGACCCAGAAACGCTGGTGAAAGTAAAAGATGCTGAAGATCAGTTGGG
TGCACGAGTGGGTTACATCGAACTGGATCTCAACAGCGGTAAGATCCTTGAGAGTTTTCGCCCCGAAGAA
CGTTTTCCAATGATGAGCACTTTTAAAGTTCTGCTATGTGGCGCGGTATTATCCCGTATTGACGCCGGGC
AAGAGCAACTCGGTCGCCGCATACACTATTCTCAGAATGACTTGGTTGAGTACTCACCAGTCACAGAAAA
GCATCTTACGGATGGCATGACAGTAAGAGAATTATGCAGTGCTGCCATAACCATGAGTGATAACACTGCG
GCCAACTTACTTCTGACAACGATCGGAGGACCGAAGGAGCTAACCGCTTTTTTGCACAACATGGGGGATC
ATGTAACTCGCCTTGATCGTTGGGAACCGGAGCTGAATGAAGCCATACCAAACGACGAGCGTGACACCAC
GATGCCTGTAGCAATGGCAACAACGTTGCGCAAACTATTAACTGGCGAACTACTTACTCTAGCTTCCCGG
CAACAATTAATAGACTGGATGGAGGCGGATAAAGTTGCAGGACCACTTCTGCGCTCGGCCCTTCCGGCTG
GCTGGTTTATTGCTGATAAATCTGGAGCCGGTGAGCGTGGGTCTCGCGGTATCA
